Addgene plasmid #161703: IDG_KCNMB3_OE_1
Purpose: Overexpresses KCNMB3
Depositing lab: Mike McManus. Depositing organization: University of California, San Francisco (UCSF).
Backbone
  Vector backbone: pLX304
  Vector type: Mammalian Expression
  Selectable markers: Blasticidin
Growth in bacteria
  Bacterial resistance: Ampicillin, 100 μg/mL
  Growth temperature: 30°C
  Growth strain: NEB Stable
  Copy number: Low Copy
Gene/Insert
  Gene/Insert name: KCNMB3
  Species: H. sapiens (human)
  Entrez Gene: KCNMB3 (a.k.a. BKBETA3, HBETA3, K(VCA)BETA-3, KCNMB2, KCNMBL, SLO-BETA-3, SLOBETA3)
  Tag / fusion protein: V5 (C terminal on backbone)
  Cloning method: Gateway Cloning
Terms and licenses: Academic/Nonprofit Terms; Industry Terms: Not Available to Industry
How to cite: IDG_KCNMB3_OE_1 was a gift from Mike McManus (Addgene plasmid # 161703 ; http://n2t.net/addgene:161703 ; RRID:Addgene_161703)
