[The description below was written by a language model from this plasmid's Addgene catalogue record and pLannotate feature annotations shown in this document.]
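Description:
IDG_KCNMB3_OE_1 is a human KCNMB3 overexpression construct built on the pLX304 backbone. The catalogue lists it as a mammalian expression vector, and the feature table shows that it has the architecture of a third-generation, self-inactivating HIV-1 lentiviral transfer plasmid. An RSV promoter fused to a truncated 5' LTR drives production of the viral genomic RNA, which carries the Ψ packaging signal with a gag fragment, the Rev response element for Rev-dependent nuclear export, a cPPT/CTS, and a ΔU3 3' LTR followed by an SV40 polyadenylation signal. In bacteria the plasmid is maintained through a ColE1/pUC-type origin and ampicillin resistance (bla). The record lists it as low copy, grown in a recombination-stabilising strain, which is common practice for repeat-containing lentiviral plasmids. An f1 origin, an SV40 origin and remnants of lac, T7 and T3 elements are also present in the backbone.

Between the LTRs there are two expression units. A human PGK promoter drives blasticidin S deaminase, allowing blasticidin selection of transduced or transfected mammalian cells. Downstream, the CMV enhancer/promoter drives the KCNMB3 open reading frame, which was inserted by Gateway cloning and is therefore flanked by attB1 and attB2 sites. The backbone supplies a C-terminal V5 epitope tag for detection, and a WPRE follows to enhance transcript expression. KCNMB3 encodes a regulatory β subunit of the calcium-activated potassium (maxiK/BK) channel formed by KCNMA1, modulating its calcium sensitivity and gating kinetics. The annotation matched the coding sequence only as a fragment of the reference protein, and the record does not state which isoform is encoded. The stated purpose is simply overexpression of KCNMB3.
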