Features (pLannotate 1.2.2; 31 found; start..end, strand, type, name):
     88..391     +  enhancer       CMV enhancer: human cytomegalovirus immediate early enhancer
    392..595     +  promoter       CMV promoter: human cytomegalovirus (CMV) immediate early promoter
    619..639     +  protein_bind   attB1: mutant version of attB; core recombination site for the Gateway® BP reaction BP Clonase™
    711..1484    +  CDS            KCNMB3 (fragment): KCMB3_HUMAN - Also known as KCNMB2, KCNMBL. Experimental evidence at protein level: Swiss-Prot protein existence level 1. Regulatory subunit of the calcium activated potassium KCNMA1 (maxiK) channel. Modulates the calcium sensitivity and gating kinetics of KCNMA1, thereby contributing to KCNMA1 channel diversity. Alters the functional properties of the current expressed by the KCNMA1 channel. Isoform 2, isoform 3 and isoform 4 partially inactivate the current of KCNBMA. Isoform 4 induces a fast and incomplete inactivation of KCNMA1 channel that is detectable only at large depolarizations. In c
   1501..1521    -  protein_bind   attB2: mutant version of attB; core recombination site for the Gateway® BP reaction BP Clonase™
   1524..1565    +  CDS            V5 tag: epitope tag from simian virus 5
   1607..2195    +  misc_feature   WPRE: woodchuck hepatitis virus posttranscriptional regulatory element
   2246..2265    +  misc_feature   cPPT/CTS (fragment): central polypurine tract and central termination sequence of HIV-1
   2267..2500    +  LTR            3' LTR (ΔU3): self-inactivating 3' long terminal repeat (LTR) from HIV-1
   2578..2699    +  polyA_signal   SV40 poly(A) signal: SV40 polyadenylation signal
   2739..2874    +  rep_origin     SV40 ori: SV40 origin of replication
   2895..2913    -  promoter       T7 promoter: promoter for bacteriophage T7 RNA polymerase
   2921..3076    +  CDS            lacZα (fragment): LacZα fragment of β-galactosidase; lacZ fragment
   3081..3509    +  rep_origin     f1 ori (sequence partly withheld): f1 bacteriophage origin of replication; arrow indicates direction of (+) strand synthesis
   3562..3666    +  promoter       AmpR promoter: bla
   3667..4527    +  CDS            AmpR: β-lactamase; bla; confers resistance to ampicillin, carbenicillin, and related antibiotics
   4698..5286    +  rep_origin     ori: high-copy-number ColE1/pMB1/pBR322/pUC origin of replication
   5469..5561    +  CDS            lacI (fragment): lac repressor; lacI; The lac repressor binds to the lac operator to inhibit transcription in E. coli. This inhibition can be relieved by adding lactose or isopropyl-β-D-thiogalactopyranoside (IPTG).
   5574..5595    +  protein_bind   CAP binding site: CAP binding activates transcription in the presence of cAMP. E. coli catabolite activator protein
   5610..5640    +  promoter       lac promoter: promoter for the E. coli lac operon
   5648..5664    +  protein_bind   lac operator: The lac repressor binds to the lac operator to inhibit transcription in E. coli. This inhibition can be relieved by adding lactose or isopropyl-β-D-thiogalactopyranoside (IPTG). lac repressor encoded by lacI
   5709..5727    +  promoter       T3 promoter: promoter for bacteriophage T3 RNA polymerase
   5755..5981    +  promoter       RSV promoter: Rous sarcoma virus enhancer/promoter
   5982..6162    +  LTR            5' LTR (truncated): truncated 5' long terminal repeat (LTR) from HIV-1
   6209..6334    +  misc_feature   HIV-1 Ψ: packaging signal of human immunodeficiency virus type 1
   6318..6681    +  CDS            HIV-1 gag (fragment): gag protein from human immunodeficiency virus 1; gag
   6827..7060    +  misc_feature   RRE: The Rev response element (RRE) of HIV-1 allows for Rev-dependent mRNA export from the nucleus to the cytoplasm.
   7437..7463    +  CDS            Rev (fragment): human immunodeficiency virus 1 (HIV-1) Rev protein; rev; enhances nuclear export of unspliced and incompletely spliced viral mRNAs
   7464..7964    +  promoter       hPGK promoter: human phosphoglycerate kinase 1 promoter
   7976..8371    +  CDS            BSD: blasticidin S deaminase; Aspergillus terreus BSD; confers resistance to blasticidin
   8431..8548    +  misc_feature   cPPT/CTS: central polypurine tract and central termination sequence of HIV-1
>Addgene plasmid #161703 | IDG_KCNMB3_OE_1 | addgene full sequence | sequence record 319711 | Addgene NGS Result
ACTTTGGCGCCGGCTCGAGGGGGCCCGGGGTTATTAATAGTAATCAATTACGGGGTCATTAGTTCATAGC
CCATATATGGAGTTCCGCGTTACATAACTTACGGTAAATGGCCCGCCTGGCTGACCGCCCAACGACCCCC
GCCCATTGACGTCAATAATGACGTATGTTCCCATAGTAACGCCAATAGGGACTTTCCATTGACGTCAATG
GGTGGAGTATTTACGGTAAACTGCCCACTTGGCAGTACATCAAGTGTATCATATGCCAAGTACGCCCCCT
ATTGACGTCAATGACGGTAAATGGCCCGCCTGGCATTATGCCCAGTACATGACCTTATGGGACTTTCCTA
CTTGGCAGTACATCTACGTATTAGTCATCGCTATTACCATGGTGATGCGGTTTTGGCAGTACATCAATGG
GCGTGGATAGCGGTTTGACTCACGGGGATTTCCAAGTCTCCACCCCATTGACGTCAATGGGAGTTTGTTT
TGGCACCAAAATCAACGGGACTTTCCAAAATGTCGTAACAACTCCGCCCCATTGACGCAAATGGGCGGTA
GGCGTGTACGGTGGGAGGTCTATATAAGCAGAGCTCTCTGGCTAACTGTCGGGATCAACAAGTTTGTACA
AAAAAGCAGAAGGGCCGTCAAGGCCCACCATGTTCCCCCTTCTTTATGAGCTCACTGCAGTATCTCCTTC
TCCCTTTCCCCAAAGGACAGCCTTTCCTGCCTCAGGGAAGAAGAGAGAGACAGACTACAGTGATGGAGAC
CCACTAGATGTGCACAAGAGGCTGCCATCCAGTGCTGGAGAGGACCGAGCCGTGATGCTGGGGTTTGCCA
TGATGGGCTTCTCAGTCCTAATGTTCTTCTTGCTCGGAACAACCATTCTAAAGCCTTTTATGCTCAGCAT
TCAGAGAGAAGAATCGACCTGCACTGCCATCCACACAGATATCATGGACGACTGGCTGGACTGTGCCTTC
ACCTGTGGTGTGCACTGCCACGGTCAGGGGAAGTACCCGTGTCTTCAGGTGTTTGTGAACCTCAGCCATC
CAGGTCAGAAAGCTCTCCTACATTATAATGAAGAGGCTGTCCAGATAAATCCCAAGTGCTTTTACACACC
TAAGTGCCACCAAGATAGAAATGATTTGCTCAACAGTGCTCTGGACATAAAAGAATTCTTCGATCACAAA
AATGGAACCCCCTTTTCATGCTTCTACAGTCCAGCCAGCCAATCTGAAGATGTCATTCTTATAAAAAAGT
ATGACCAAATGGCTATCTTCCACTGTTTATTTTGGCCTTCACTGACTCTGCTAGGTGGTGCCCTGATTGT
TGGCATGGTGAGATTAACACAACACCTGTCCTTACTGTGTGAAAAATATAGCACTGTAGTCAGAGATGAG
GTAGGTGGAAAAGTACCTTATATAGAACAGCATCAGTTCAAACTGTGCATTATGAGGAGGAGCAAAGGAA
GAGCAGAGAAATCTTCAGGCCTCATGGGCCCAGCTTTCTTGTACAAAGTGGTTGGTAAGCCTATCCCTAA
CCCTCTCCTCGGTCTCGATTCTACGTAGTAATGAGCTAGCGCTAACCGGTGGCGCGTTAAGTCGACAATC
AACCTCTGGATTACAAAATTTGTGAAAGATTGACTGGTATTCTTAACTATGTTGCTCCTTTTACGCTATG
TGGATACGCTGCTTTAATGCCTTTGTATCATGCTATTGCTTCCCGTATGGCTTTCATTTTCTCCTCCTTG
TATAAATCCTGGTTGCTGTCTCTTTATGAGGAGTTGTGGCCCGTTGTCAGGCAACGTGGCGTGGTGTGCA
CTGTGTTTGCTGACGCAACCCCCACTGGTTGGGGCATTGCCACCACCTGTCAGCTCCTTTCCGGGACTTT
CGCTTTCCCCCTCCCTATTGCCACGGCGGAACTCATCGCCGCCTGCCTTGCCCGCTGCTGGACAGGGGCT
CGGCTGTTGGGCACTGACAATTCCGTGGTGTTGTCGGGGAAATCATCGTCCTTTCCTTGGCTGCTCGCCT
GTGTTGCCACCTGGATTCTGCGCGGGACGTCCTTCTGCTACGTCCCTTCGGCCCTCAATCCAGCGGACCT
TCCTTCCCGCGGCCTGCTGCCGGCTCTGCGGCCTCTTCCGCGTCTTCGCCTTCGCCCTCAGACGAGTCGG
ATCTCCCTTTGGGCCGCCTCCCCGCGTCGACTTTAAGACCAATGACTTACAAGGCAGCTGTAGATCTTAG
CCACTTTTTAAAAGAAAAGGGGGGACTGGAAGGGCTAATTCACTCCCAACGAAGACAAGATCTGCTTTTT
GCTTGTACTGGGTCTCTCTGGTTAGACCAGATCTGAGCCTGGGAGCTCTCTGGCTAACTAGGGAACCCAC
TGCTTAAGCCTCAATAAAGCTTGCCTTGAGTGCTTCAAGTAGTGTGTGCCCGTCTGTTGTGTGACTCTGG
TAACTAGAGATCCCTCAGACCCTTTTAGTCAGTGTGGAAAATCTCTAGCAGTACGTATAGTAGTTCATGT
CATCTTATTATTCAGTATTTATAACTTGCAAAGAAATGAATATCAGAGAGTGAGAGGAACTTGTTTATTG
CAGCTTATAATGGTTACAAATAAAGCAATAGCATCACAAATTTCACAAATAAAGCATTTTTTTCACTGCA
TTCTAGTTGTGGTTTGTCCAAACTCATCAATGTATCTTATCATGTCTGGCTCTAGCTATCCCGCCCCTAA
CTCCGCCCATCCCGCCCCTAACTCCGCCCAGTTCCGCCCATTCTCCGCCCCATGGCTGACTAATTTTTTT
TATTTATGCAGAGGCCGAGGCCGCCTCGGCCTCTGAGCTATTCCAGAAGTAGTGAGGAGGCTTTTTTGGA
GGCCTAGGGACGTACCCAATTCGCCCTATAGTGAGTCGTATTACGCGCGCTCACTGGCCGTCGTTTTACA
ACGTCGTGACTGGGAAAACCCTGGCGTTACCCAACTTAATCGCCTTGCAGCACATCCCCCTTTCGCCAGC
TGGCGTAATAGCGAAGAGGCCCGCACCGATCGCCCTTCCCAACAGTTGCGCAGCCTGAATGGCGAATGGG
[124 nt withheld, positions 3081-3204]
C
[91 nt withheld, positions 3206-3296]
A
[49 nt withheld, positions 3298-3346]
CCTTTGACGTTGGAGTCCACGTTCTTT
[37 nt withheld, positions 3374-3410]
ACCCTATCTCGGTCTATTCTTTTGATTTATAAGGGATTTTGCCGATTTCGGCCTATTGGTTAAAAAATGA
GCTGATTTAACAAAAATTTAACGCGAATTTTAACAAAATATTAACGCTTACAATTTAGGTGGCACTTTTC
GGGGAAATGTGCGCGGAACCCCTATTTGTTTATTTTTCTAAATACATTCAAATATGTATCCGCTCATGAG
ACAATAACCCTGATAAATGCTTCAATAATATTGAAAAAGGAAGAGTATGAGTATTCAACATTTCCGTGTC
GCCCTTATTCCCTTTTTTGCGGCATTTTGCCTTCCTGTTTTTGCTCACCCAGAAACGCTGGTGAAAGTAA
AAGATGCTGAAGATCAGTTGGGTGCACGAGTGGGTTACATCGAACTGGATCTCAACAGCGGTAAGATCCT
TGAGAGTTTTCGCCCCGAAGAACGTTTTCCAATGATGAGCACTTTTAAAGTTCTGCTATGTGGCGCGGTA
TTATCCCGTATTGACGCCGGGCAAGAGCAACTCGGTCGCCGCATACACTATTCTCAGAATGACTTGGTTG
AGTACTCACCAGTCACAGAAAAGCATCTTACGGATGGCATGACAGTAAGAGAATTATGCAGTGCTGCCAT
AACCATGAGTGATAACACTGCGGCCAACTTACTTCTGACAACGATCGGAGGACCGAAGGAGCTAACCGCT
TTTTTGCACAACATGGGGGATCATGTAACTCGCCTTGATCGTTGGGAACCGGAGCTGAATGAAGCCATAC
CAAACGACGAGCGTGACACCACGATGCCTGTAGCAATGGCAACAACGTTGCGCAAACTATTAACTGGCGA
ACTACTTACTCTAGCTTCCCGGCAACAATTAATAGACTGGATGGAGGCGGATAAAGTTGCAGGACCACTT
CTGCGCTCGGCCCTTCCGGCTGGCTGGTTTATTGCTGATAAATCTGGAGCCGGTGAGCGTGGGTCTCGCG
GTATCATTGCAGCACTGGGGCCAGATGGTAAGCCCTCCCGTATCGTAGTTATCTACACGACGGGGAGTCA
GGCAACTATGGATGAACGAAATAGACAGATCGCTGAGATAGGTGCCTCACTGATTAAGCATTGGTAACTG
TCAGACCAAGTTTACTCATATATACTTTAGATTGATTTAAAACTTCATTTTTAATTTAAAAGGATCTAGG
TGAAGATCCTTTTTGATAATCTCATGACCAAAATCCCTTAACGTGAGTTTTCGTTCCACTGAGCGTCAGA
CCCCGTAGAAAAGATCAAAGGATCTTCTTGAGATCCTTTTTTTCTGCGCGTAATCTGCTGCTTGCAAACA
AAAAAACCACCGCTACCAGCGGTGGTTTGTTTGCCGGATCAAGAGCTACCAACTCTTTTTCCGAAGGTAA
CTGGCTTCAGCAGAGCGCAGATACCAAATACTGTTCTTCTAGTGTAGCCGTAGTTAGGCCACCACTTCAA
GAACTCTGTAGCACCGCCTACATACCTCGCTCTGCTAATCCTGTTACCAGTGGCTGCTGCCAGTGGCGAT
AAGTCGTGTCTTACCGGGTTGGACTCAAGACGATAGTTACCGGATAAGGCGCAGCGGTCGGGCTGAACGG
GGGGTTCGTGCACACAGCCCAGCTTGGAGCGAACGACCTACACCGAACTGAGATACCTACAGCGTGAGCT
ATGAGAAAGCGCCACGCTTCCCGAAGGGAGAAAGGCGGACAGGTATCCGGTAAGCGGCAGGGTCGGAACA
GGAGAGCGCACGAGGGAGCTTCCAGGGGGAAACGCCTGGTATCTTTATAGTCCTGTCGGGTTTCGCCACC
TCTGACTTGAGCGTCGATTTTTGTGATGCTCGTCAGGGGGGCGGAGCCTATGGAAAAACGCCAGCAACGC
GGCCTTTTTACGGTTCCTGGCCTTTTGCTGGCCTTTTGCTCACATGTTCTTTCCTGCGTTATCCCCTGAT
TCTGTGGATAACCGTATTACCGCCTTTGAGTGAGCTGATACCGCTCGCCGCAGCCGAACGACCGAGCGCA
GCGAGTCAGTGAGCGAGGAAGCGGAAGAGCGCCCAATACGCAAACCGCCTCTCCCCGCGCGTTGGCCGAT
TCATTAATGCAGCTGGCACGACAGGTTTCCCGACTGGAAAGCGGGCAGTGAGCGCAACGCAATTAATGTG
AGTTAGCTCACTCATTAGGCACCCCAGGCTTTACACTTTATGCTTCCGGCTCGTATGTTGTGTGGAATTG
TGAGCGGATAACAATTTCACACAGGAAACAGCTATGACCATGATTACGCCAAGCGCGCAATTAACCCTCA
CTAAAGGGAACAAAAGCTGGAGCTGCAAGCTTAATGTAGTCTTATGCAATACTCTTGTAGTCTTGCAACA
TGGTAACGATGAGTTAGCAACATGCCTTACAAGGAGAGAAAAAGCACCGTGCATGCCGATTGGTGGAAGT
AAGGTGGTACGATCGTGCCTTATTAGGAAGGCAACAGACGGGTCTGACATGGATTGGACGAACCACTGAA
TTGCCGCATTGCAGAGATATTGTATTTAAGTGCCTAGCTCGATACATAAACGGGTCTCTCTGGTTAGACC
AGATCTGAGCCTGGGAGCTCTCTGGCTAACTAGGGAACCCACTGCTTAAGCCTCAATAAAGCTTGCCTTG
AGTGCTTCAAGTAGTGTGTGCCCGTCTGTTGTGTGACTCTGGTAACTAGAGATCCCTCAGACCCTTTTAG
TCAGTGTGGAAAATCTCTAGCAGTGGCGCCCGAACAGGGACTTGAAAGCGAAAGGGAAACCAGAGGAGCT
CTCTCGACGCAGGACTCGGCTTGCTGAAGCGCGCACGGCAAGAGGCGAGGGGCGGCGACTGGTGAGTACG
CCAAAAATTTTGACTAGCGGAGGCTAGAAGGAGAGAGATGGGTGCGAGAGCGTCAGTATTAAGCGGGGGA
GAATTAGATCGCGATGGGAAAAAATTCGGTTAAGGCCAGGGGGAAAGAAAAAATATAAATTAAAACATAT
AGTATGGGCAAGCAGGGAGCTAGAACGATTCGCAGTTAATCCTGGCCTGTTAGAAACATCAGAAGGCTGT
AGACAAATACTGGGACAGCTACAACCATCCCTTCAGACAGGATCAGAAGAACTTAGATCATTATATAATA
CAGTAGCAACCCTCTATTGTGTGCATCAAAGGATAGAGATAAAAGACACCAAGGAAGCTTTAGACAAGAT
AGAGGAAGAGCAAAACAAAAGTAAGACCACCGCACAGCAAGCGGCCGCTGATCTTCAGACCTGGAGGAGG
AGATATGAGGGACAATTGGAGAAGTGAATTATATAAATATAAAGTAGTAAAAATTGAACCATTAGGAGTA
GCACCCACCAAGGCAAAGAGAAGAGTGGTGCAGAGAGAAAAAAGAGCAGTGGGAATAGGAGCTTTGTTCC
TTGGGTTCTTGGGAGCAGCAGGAAGCACTATGGGCGCAGCGTCAATGACGCTGACGGTACAGGCCAGACA
ATTATTGTCTGGTATAGTGCAGCAGCAGAACAATTTGCTGAGGGCTATTGAGGCGCAACAGCATCTGTTG
CAACTCACAGTCTGGGGCATCAAGCAGCTCCAGGCAAGAATCCTGGCTGTGGAAAGATACCTAAAGGATC
AACAGCTCCTGGGGATTTGGGGTTGCTCTGGAAAACTCATTTGCACCACTGCTGTGCCTTGGAATGCTAG
TTGGAGTAATAAATCTCTGGAACAGATTTGGAATCACACGACCTGGATGGAGTGGGACAGAGAAATTAAC
AATTACACAAGCTTAATACACTCCTTAATTGAAGAATCGCAAAACCAGCAAGAAAAGAATGAACAAGAAT
TATTGGAATTAGATAAATGGGCAAGTTTGTGGAATTGGTTTAACATAACAAATTGGCTGTGGTATATAAA
ATTATTCATAATGATAGTAGGAGGCTTGGTAGGTTTAAGAATAGTTTTTGCTGTACTTTCTATAGTGAAT
AGAGTTAGGCAGGGATATTCACCATTATCGTTTCAGACCCACCTCCCAACCCCGAGGGGACCCTTGCGCC
TTTTCCAAGGCAGCCCTGGGTTTGCGCAGGGACGCGGCTGCTCTGGGCGTGGTTCCGGGAAACGCAGCGG
CGCCGACCCTGGGTCTCGCACATTCTTCACGTCCGTTCGCAGCGTCACCCGGATCTTCGCCGCTACCCTT
GTGGGCCCCCCGGCGACGCTTCCTGCTCCGCCCCTAAGTCGGGAAGGTTCCTTGCGGTTCGCGGCGTGCC
GGACGTGACAAACGGAAGCCGCACGTCTCACTAGTACCCTCGCAGACGGACAGCGCCAGGGAGCAATGGC
AGCGCGCCGACCGCGATGGGCTGTGGCCAATAGCGGCTGCTCAGCAGGGCGCGCCGAGAGCAGCGGCCGG
GAAGGGGCGGTGCGGGAGGCGGGGTGTGGGGCGGTAGTGTGGGCCCTGTTCCTGCCCGCGCGGTGTTCCG
CATTCTGCAAGCCTCCGGAGCGCACGTCGGCAGTCGGCTCCCTCGTTGACCGAATCACCGACCTCTCTCC
CCAGGGGGTACCACCATGGCCAAGCCTTTGTCTCAAGAAGAATCCACCCTCATTGAAAGAGCAACGGCTA
CAATCAACAGCATCCCCATCTCTGAAGACTACAGCGTCGCCAGCGCAGCTCTCTCTAGCGACGGCCGCAT
CTTCACTGGTGTCAATGTATATCATTTTACTGGGGGACCTTGTGCAGAACTCGTGGTGCTGGGCACTGCT
GCTGCTGCGGCAGCTGGCAACCTGACTTGTATCGTCGCGATCGGAAATGAGAACAGGGGCATCTTGAGCC
CCTGCGGACGGTGCCGACAGGTGCTTCTCGATCTGCATCCTGGGATCAAAGCCATAGTGAAGGACAGTGA
TGGACAGCCGACGGCAGTTGGGATTCGTGAATTGCTGCCCTCTGGTTATGTGTGGGAGGGCCTGCAGCTG
CAGTAGTAAGAATTCTAGATCTTGAGACAAATGGCAGTATTCATCCACAATTTTAAAAGAAAAGGGGGGA
TTGGGGGGTACAGTGCAGGGGAAAGAATAGTAGACATAATAGCAACAGACATACAAACTAAAGAATTACA
AAAACAAATTACAAAAATTCAAAATTTTCGGGTTTATTACAGGGACAGCAGAGATCC
