>Addgene plasmid #161703 | IDG_KCNMB3_OE_1 | depositor partial sequence | sequence record 313402 | Partial Sequence
ATGTTCCCCCTTCTTTATGAGCTCACTGCAGTATCTCCTTCTCCCTTTCCCCAAAGGACAGCCTTTCCTG
CCTCAGGGAAGAAGAGAGAGACAGACTACAGTGATGGAGACCCACTAGATGTGCACAAGAGGCTGCCATC
CAGTGCTGGAGAGGACCGAGCCGTGATGCTGGGGTTTGCCATGATGGGCTTCTCAGTCCTAATGTTCTTC
TTGCTCGGAACAACCATTCTAAAGCCTTTTATGCTCAGCATTCAGAGAGAAGAATCGACCTGCACTGCCA
TCCACACAGATATCATGGACGACTGGCTGGACTGTGCCTTCACCTGTGGTGTGCACTGCCACGGTCAGGG
GAAGTACCCGTGTCTTCAGGTGTTTGTGAACCTCAGCCATCCAGGTCAGAAAGCTCTCCTACATTATAAT
GAAGAGGCTGTCCAGATAAATCCCAAGTGCTTTTACACACCTAAGTGCCACCAAGATAGAAATGATTTGC
TCAACAGTGCTCTGGACATAAAAGAATTCTTCGATCACAAAAATGGAACCCCCTTTTCATGCTTCTACAG
TCCAGCCAGCCAATCTGAAGATGTCATTCTTATAAAAAAGTATGACCAAATGGCTATCTTCCACTGTTTA
TTTTGGCCTTCACTGACTCTGCTAGGTGGTGCCCTGATTGTTGGCATGGTGAGATTAACACAACACCTGT
CCTTACTGTGTGAAAAATATAGCACTGTAGTCAGAGATGAGGTAGGTGGAAAAGTACCTTATATAGAACA
GCATCAGTTCAAACTGTGCATTATGAGGAGGAGCAAAGGAAGAGCAGAGAAATCTTCAGGCCTCATGGGC
CCAGCTTTCTTGTACAAAGTGGTTGGTAAGCCTATCCCTAACCCTCTCCTCGGTCTCGATTCTACGTAG
